>Addgene plasmid #109826 | pHH0103_NR2F2_Hormone-recep | addgene full sequence | sequence record 315809 | Addgene NGS Result
ATATCTCACTCGCAATCAAATTCAGCCGATAGCGGAACGGGAAGGCGACTGGAGTGCCATGTCCGGTTTT
CAACAAACCATGCAAATGCTGAATGAGGGCATCGTTCCCACTGCGATGCTGGTTGCCAACGATCAGATGG
CGCTGGGCGCAATGCGCGCCATTACCGAGTCCGGGCTGCGCGTTGGTGCGGATATCTCGGTAGTGGGATA
CGACGATACCGAAGACAGCTCATGTTATATCCCGCCGTTAACCACCATCAAACAGGATTTTCGCCTGCTG
GGGCAAACCAGCGTGGACCGCTTGCTGCAACTCTCTCAGGGCCAGGCGGTGAAGGGCAATCAGCTGTTGC
CCGTCTCACTGGTGAAAAGAAAAACCACCCTGGCGCCCAATACGCAAACCGCCTCTCCCCGCGCGTTGGC
CGATTCATTAATGCAGCTGGCACGACAGGTTTCCCGACTGGAAAGCGGGCAGTGAGCGCAACGCAATTAA
TGTAAGTTAGCTCACTCATTAGGCACAATTCTCATGTTTGACAGCTTATCATCGACTGCACGGTGCACCA
ATGCTTCTGGCGTCAGGCAGCCATCGGAAGCTGTGGTATGGCTGTGCAGGTCGTAAATCACTGCATAATT
CGTGTCGCTCAAGGCGCACTCCCGTTCTGGATAATGTTTTTTGCGCCGACATCATAACGGTTCTGGCAAA
TATTCTGAAATGAGCTGTTGACAATTAATCATCGGCTCGTATAATGTGTGGAATTGTGAGCGGATAACAA
TTTCACACAGGAAACAGCCAGTCCGTTTAGGTGTTTTCACGAGCACTTCACCAACAAGGACCATAGATTA
TGAAAATCGAAGAACACCATCACCATCACCATTCCAGCGGTAAGCTTATGTCCCCTATACTAGGTTATTG
GAAAATTAAGGGCCTTGTGCAACCCACTCGACTTCTTTTGGAATATCTTGAAGAAAAATATGAAGAGCAT
TTGTATGAGCGCGATGAAGGTGATAAATGGCGAAACAAAAAGTTTGAATTGGGTTTGGAGTTTCCCAATC
TTCCTTATTATATTGATGGTGATGTTAAATTAACACAGTCTATGGCCATCATACGTTATATAGCTGACAA
GCACAACATGTTGGGTGGTTGTCCAAAAGAGCGTGCAGAGATTTCAATGCTTGAAGGAGCGGTTTTGGAT
ATTAGATACGGTGTTTCGAGAATTGCATATAGTAAAGACTTTGAAACTCTCAAAGTTGATTTTCTTAGCA
AGCTACCTGAAATGCTGAAAATGTTCGAAGATCGTTTATGTCATAAAACATATTTAAATGGTGATCATGT
AACCCATCCTGACTTCATGTTGTATGACGCTCTTGATGTTGTTTTATACATGGACCCAATGTGCCTGGAT
GCGTTCCCAAAATTAGTTTGTTTTAAAAAACGTATTGAAGCTATCCCACAAATTGATAAGTACTTGAAAT
CCAGCAAGTATATAGCATGGCCTTTGCAGGGCTGGCAAGCCACGTTTGGTGGTGGCGACCATCCTCCAAA
ATCAGATCTGGAAGTTCTGTTCCAGGGGCCCCTGTCCAGCGGTCTGGTTCCGCGTGGTTCCGGTACCGCG
GCCCAGCCGGCCTCTTACCTGTCTGGCTATATCTCTCTGCTGCTGCGTGCTGAGCCATACCCGACCTCCC
GTTTCGGCTCTCAGTGCATGCAGCCGAACAACATCATGGGTATTGAAAACATTTGCGAACTGGCGGCGCG
TATGCTGTTTTCCGCCGTTGAATGGGCTCGCAACATCCCGTTCTTCCCGGACCTGCAGATTACTGATCAG
GTGGCACTGCTGCGTCTGACCTGGTCCGAACTGTTCGTGCTGAATGCAGCACAATGTTCTATGCCACTGC
ATGTAGCGCCGCTGCTGGCTGCAGCCGGTCTGCACGCTAGCCCGATGAGCGCGGACCGTGTTGTTGCGTT
TATGGACCACATCCGCATCTTCCAGGAGCAGGTGGAGAAACTGAAAGCGCTGCACGTGGATAGCGCTGAG
TACTCTTGCCTGAAGGCCATCGTCCTGTTTACCTCTGATGCGTGCGGCCTGAGCGATGTTGCTCACGTTG
AAAGCCTGCAGGAAAAAAGCCAGTGTGCACTGGAAGAATACGTTCGTTCTCAGTACCCTAACCAGCCGAC
TCGTTTCGGTAAACTGCTGCTGCGCCTGCCGTCCCTGCGTACCGTCTCTTCCTCTGTTATCGAACAACTG
TTCTTCGTACGCCTGGTAGGTAAAACCCCGATTGAAACGCTGATCCGTGACATGCTGCTGTCCGGTTCCA
GCTTCAACTGGCCGTATATGGCCATCCAGGCGGCCGCATA
[142 nt withheld, positions 2351-2492]
C
[98 nt withheld, positions 2494-2591]
AGTTTGTACTGGTGACGAAACTCAGTGTCTAGCTAGAGTGGC
[149 nt withheld, positions 2634-2782]
T
[41 nt withheld, positions 2784-2824]
T
[62 nt withheld, positions 2826-2887]
A
[35 nt withheld, positions 2889-2923]
CCTCCCTCAATCGGTTGAATGTCGCCCTTTTGTCTTTGGCGCTGGTAAACCATATGAA
[86 nt withheld, positions 2982-3067]
T
[54 nt withheld, positions 3069-3122]
CTAGCGCCGCCCTATACCTTGTCTGCCTCCCCGCGTTGCGTCGCGGTGCATGGAGCCGGGCCACCTCGAC
CTGAATGGAAGCCGGCGGCACCTCGCTAACGGATTCACCACTCCAAGAATTGGAGCCAATCAATTCTTGC
GGAGAACTGTGAATGCGCAAACCAACCCTTGGCAGAACATATCCATCGCGTCCGCCATCTCCAGCAGCCG
CACGCGGCGCATCTCGGGCAGCGTTGGGTCCTGGCCACGGGTGCGCATGATCGTGCTCCTGTCGTTGAGG
ACCCGGCTAGGCTGGCGGGGTTGCCTTACTGGTTAGCAGAATGAATCACCGATACGCGAGCGAACGTGAA
GCGACTGCTGCTGCAAAACGTCTGCGACCTGAGCAACAACATGAATGGTCTTCGGTTTCCGTGTTTCGTA
AAGTCTGGAAACGCGGAAGTCAGCGCCCTGCACCATTATGTTCCGGATCTGCATCGCAGGATGCTGCTGG
CTACCCTGTGGAACACCTACATCTGTATTAACGAAGCGCTGGCATTGACCCTGAGTGATTTTTCTCTGGT
CCCGCCGCATCCATACCGCCAGTTGTTTACCCTCACAACGTTCCAGTAACCGGGCATGTTCATCATCAGT
AACCCGTATCGTGAGCATCCTCTCTCGTTTCATCGGTATCATTACCCCCATGAACAGAAATCCCCCTTAC
ACGGAGGCATCAGTGACCAAACAGGAAAAAACCGCCCTTAACATGGCCCGCTTTATCAGAAGCCAGACAT
TAACGCTTCTGGAGAAACTCAACGAGCTGGACGCGGATGAACAGGCAGACATCTGTGAATCGCTTCACGA
CCACGCTGATGAGCTTTACCGCAGGATCCGCGAAATTGTAAGCGTTAATATTTTGTTAAAATTCGCGTTA
AATTTTTGTTAAATCAGCTCATTTTTTAACCAATAGGCCGAAATCGGCAAAATCCCTTATAAATCAAAAG
AATAGACCGAGATAGGGT
[37 nt withheld, positions 4121-4157]
AAAGAACGTGGACTCCAACGTCAAAGG
[49 nt withheld, positions 4185-4233]
T
[91 nt withheld, positions 4235-4325]
G
[124 nt withheld, positions 4327-4450]
CGCGGATCCTGCCTCGCGCGTTTCGGTGATGACGGTGAAAACCTCTGACACATGCAGCTCCCGGAGACGG
TCACAGCTTGTCTGTAAGCGGATGCCGGGAGCAGACAAGCCCGTCAGGGCGCGTCAGCGGGTGTTGGCGG
GTGTCGGGGCGCAGCCATGACCCAGTCACGTAGCGATAGCGGAGTGTATACTGGCTTAACTATGCGGCAT
CAGAGCAGATTGTACTGAGAGTGCACCATATGCGGTGTGAAATACCGCACAGATGCGTAAGGAGAAAATA
CCGCATCAGGCGCTCTTCCGCTTCCTCGCTCACTGACTCGCTGCGCTCGGTCGTTCGGCTGCGGCGAGCG
GTATCAGCTCACTCAAAGGCGGTAATACGGTTATCCACAGAATCAGGGGATAACGCAGGAAAGAACATGT
GAGCAAAAGGCCAGCAAAAGGCCAGGAACCGTAAAAAGGCCGCGTTGCTGGCGTTTTTCCATAGGCTCCG
CCCCCCTGACGAGCATCACAAAAATCGACGCTCAAGTCAGAGGTGGCGAAACCCGACAGGACTATAAAGA
TACCAGGGTTTCCCCCTGGAAGCTCCCTCGTGCGCTCTCCTGTTCCGACCCTGCCGCTTACCGGATACCT
GTCCGCCTTTCTCCCTTCGGGAAGCGTGGCGCTTTCTCATAGCTCACGCTGTAGGTATCTCAGTTCGGTG
TAGGTCGTTCGCTCCAAGCTGGGCTGTGTGCACGAACCCCCCGTTCAGCCCGACCGCTGCGCCTTATCCG
GTAACTATCGTCTTGAGTCCAACCCGGTAAGACACGACTTATCGCCACTGGCAGCAGCCACTGGTAACAG
GATTAGCAGAGCGAGGTATGTAGGCGGTGCTACAGAGTTCTTGAAGTGGTGGCCTAACTACGGCTACACT
AGAAGGACAGTATTTGGTATCTGCGCTCTGCTGAAGCCAGTTACCTTCGGAAAAAGAGTTGGTAGCTCTT
GATCCGGCAAACAAACCACCGCTGGTAGCGGTGGTTTTTTTGTTTGCAAGCAGCAGATTACGCGCAGAAA
AAAAGGATCTCAAGAAGATCCTTTGATCTTTTCTACGGGGTCTGACGCTCAGTGGAACGAAAACTCACGT
TAAGGGATTTTGGTCATGAGATTATCAAAAAGGATCTTCACCTAGATCCTTTTAAATTAAAAATGAAGTT
TTAAATCAATCTAAAGTATATATGAGTAAACTTGGTCTGACAGTTACCAATGCTTAATCAGTGAGGCACC
TATCTCAGCGATCTGTCTATTTCGTTCATCCATAGTTGCCTGACTCCCCGTCGTGTAGATAACTACGATA
CGGGAGGGCTTACCATCTGGCCCCAGTGCTGCAATGATACCGCGAGACCCACGCTCACCGGCTCCAGATT
TATCAGCAATAAACCAGCCAGCCGGAAGGGCCGAGCGCAGAAGTGGTCCTGCAACTTTATCCGCCTCCAT
CCAGTCTATTAATTGTTGCCGGGAAGCTAGAGTAAGTAGTTCGCCAGTTAATAGTTTGCGCAACGTTGTT
GCCATTGCTGCAGGCATCGTGGTGTCACGCTCGTCGTTTGGTATGGCTTCATTCAGCTCCGGTTCCCAAC
GATCAAGGCGAGTTACATGATCCCCCATGTTGTGCAAAAAAGCGGTTAGCTCCTTCGGTCCTCCGATCGT
TGTCAGAAGTAAGTTGGCCGCAGTGTTATCACTCATGGTTATGGCAGCACTGCATAATTCTCTTACTGTC
ATGCCATCCGTAAGATGCTTTTCTGTGACTGGTGAGTACTCAACCAAGTCATTCTGAGAATAGTGTATGC
GGCGACCGAGTTGCTCTTGCCCGGCGTCAACACGGGATAATACCGCGCCACATAGCAGAACTTTAAAAGT
GCTCATCATTGGAAAACGTTCTTCGGGGCGAAAACTCTCAAGGATCTTACCGCTGTTGAGATCCAGTTCG
ATGTAACCCACTCGTGCACCCAACTGATCTTCAGCATCTTTTACTTTCACCAGCGTTTCTGGGTGAGCAA
AAACAGGAAGGCAAAATGCCGCAAAAAAGGGAATAAGGGCGACACGGAAATGTTGAATACTCATACTCTT
CCTTTTTCAATATTATTGAAGCATTTATCAGGGTTATTGTCTCATGAGCGGATACATATTTGAATGTATT
TAGAAAAATAAACAAATAGGGGTTCCGCGCACATTTCCCCGAAAAGTGCCACCTGACGTCTAAGAAACCA
TTATTATCATGACATTAACCTATAAAAATAGGCGTATCACGAGGCCCTTTCGTCTTCAAGAATTCCCGAC
ACCATCGAATGGTGCAAAACCTTTCGCGGTATGGCATGATAGCGCCCGGAAGAGAGTCAATTCAGGGTGG
TGAATGTGAAACCAGTAACGTTATACGATGTCGCAGAGTATGCCGGTGTCTCTTATCAGACCGTTTCCCG
CGTGGTGAACCAGGCCAGCCACGTTTCTGCGAAAACGCGGGAAAAAGTGGAAGCGGCGATGGCGGAGCTG
AATTACATTCCCAACCGCGTGGCACAACAACTGGCGGGCAAACAGTCGTTGCTGATTGGCGTTGCCACCT
CCAGTCTGGCCCTGCACGCGCCGTCGCAAATTGTCGCGGCGATTAAATCTCGCGCCGATCAACTGGGTGC
CAGCGTGGTGGTGTCGATGGTAGAACGAAGCGGCGTCGAAGCCTGTAAAGCGGCGGTGCACAATCTTCTC
GCGCAACGCGTCAGTGGGCTGATCATTAACTATCCGCTGGATGACCAGGATGCCATTGCTGTGGAAGCTG
CCTGCACTAATGTTCCGGCGTTATTTCTTGATGTCTCTGACCAGACACCCATCAACAGTATTATTTTCTC
CCATGAAGACGGTACGCGACTGGGCGTGGAGCATCTGGTCGCATTGGGTCACCAGCAAATCGCGCTGTTA
GCGGGCCCATTAAGTTCTGTCTCGGCGCGTCTGCGTCTGGCTGGCTGGCATAA
Features (pLannotate 1.2.2; 21 found; start..end, strand, type, name):
    488..509     +  protein_bind   CAP binding site: CAP binding activates transcription in the presence of cAMP. E. coli catabolite activator protein
    528..545     +  promoter       tet promoter (fragment): E. coli promoter for tetracycline efflux protein gene
    718..746     +  promoter       tac promoter: strong E. coli promoter; hybrid between the trp and lac UV5 promoters
    754..770     +  protein_bind   lac operator: The lac repressor binds to the lac operator to inhibit transcription in E. coli. This inhibition can be relieved by adding lactose or isopropyl-β-D-thiogalactopyranoside (IPTG). lac repressor encoded by lacI
    855..872     +  CDS            6xHis: 6xHis affinity tag
    888..1541    +  CDS            GST26_SCHJA: Experimental evidence at protein level: Swiss-Prot protein existence level 1. GST isoenzymes appear to play a central role in the parasite detoxification system. Other functions are also suspected including a role in increasing the solubility of haematin in the parasite gut. From Schistosoma japonicum (Blood fluke).
   1623..2339    +  CDS            NR2F2 (fragment): COT2_HUMAN - Also known as ARP1, TFCOUP2. Experimental evidence at protein level: Swiss-Prot protein existence level 1. Ligand-activated transcription factor. Activated by high concentrations of 9-cis-retinoic acid and all-trans-retinoic acid, but not by dexamethasone, cortisol or progesterone (in vitro). Regulation of the apolipoprotein A-I gene transcription. Binds to DNA site A. May be required to establish ovary identity during early gonad development (PubMed:29478779). From Homo sapiens (Human).
   2355..2402    +  terminator     fd terminator (sequence withheld): central terminator from bacteriophage fd (Otsuka and Kunisawa, 1982)
   2407..2619    +  CDS            M13 gene III (fragment) (sequence partly withheld): pIII; III; minor coat protein
   2634..3104    +  CDS            M13 gene III (fragment) (sequence partly withheld): pIII; III; minor coat protein
   3126..3196    +  CDS            TcR (fragment): tetracycline efflux protein; tet; confers resistance to tetracycline
   3438..3818    -  CDS            YPB1_ECOLX: Protein predicted: Swiss-Prot protein existence level 4. From Escherichia coli.
   3835..3986    +  CDS            rop (fragment): Rop protein, which maintains plasmids at low copy number; rop
   4022..4450    -  rep_origin     f1 ori (sequence partly withheld): f1 bacteriophage origin of replication; arrow indicates direction of (+) strand synthesis
   4459..4498    +  CDS            rop (fragment): Rop protein, which maintains plasmids at low copy number; rop
   4600..4740    +  misc_feature   bom: basis of mobility region from pBR322
   4926..5513    -  rep_origin     ori: high-copy-number ColE1/pMB1/pBR322/pUC origin of replication
   5684..6544    -  CDS            AmpR: β-lactamase; bla; confers resistance to ampicillin, carbenicillin, and related antibiotics
   6545..6649    -  promoter       AmpR promoter: bla
   6758..6835    +  promoter       lacIq promoter: lacI (mutant); In the lacIq allele, a single base change in the promoter boosts expression of the lacI gene about 10-fold.
   6836..475     +  CDS            lacI (across the origin): lac repressor; lacI; The lac repressor binds to the lac operator to inhibit transcription in E. coli. This inhibition can be relieved by adding lactose or isopropyl-β-D-thiogalactopyranoside (IPTG).
