[The description below was written by a language model from this plasmid's Addgene catalogue record and pLannotate feature annotations shown in this document.]
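Description:
pHH0103_NR2F2_Hormone-recep is a 7,443 nt bacterial expression plasmid built on the pHH0103 backbone for producing and purifying the hormone-receptor (ligand-binding) domain of human NR2F2, also known as COUP-TFII, in E. coli. It replicates from a ColE1/pBR322-type origin with the pBR322 bom region, is selected with ampicillin through the β-lactamase gene, and is catalogued as low copy. The annotated rop sequence appears only as two fragments interrupted by an f1 phage origin, so it is unlikely to be intact.

Expression is driven by the strong hybrid tac promoter followed by a lac operator. The plasmid also carries lacI under the lacIq promoter, so the repressor is supplied in cis and transcription is kept off until it is induced with IPTG. The open reading frame begins with a 6xHis tag followed by Schistosoma japonicum glutathione S-transferase. Next comes a roughly 720 bp NR2F2 fragment, cloned between SfiI and NotI sites, giving a His-GST-NR2F2 domain fusion that can be purified by either nickel or glutathione affinity. An fd terminator lies just downstream of the insert.

Beyond the terminator are two fragments of M13 gene III. Together with the f1 origin, these suggest that the backbone derives from a phagemid display vector, and the gene III fragments do not appear to be part of the expressed fusion. Short tetracycline promoter and resistance fragments are likewise pBR322 remnants rather than functional markers. The construct belongs to a large set of domain expression clones made for a survey of high-affinity peptide ligands for peptide recognition modules, in which purified domains of this kind would serve as binding targets.
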