Addgene plasmid #109826: pHH0103_NR2F2_Hormone-recep
Purpose: Protein expression and purification of NR2F2_Hormone-recep
Depositing lab: Sachdev Sidhu. Depositing organization: University of Toronto. Publication: Large-scale survey and database of high affinity ligands for peptide recognition modules. Teyra J, Kelil A, Jain S, Helmy M, Jajodia R, Hooda Y, Gu J, D'Cruz AA, Nicholson SE, Min J, Sudol M, Kim PM, Bader GD, Sidhu SS. Mol Syst Biol. 2020 Dec;16(12):e9310. doi: 10.15252/msb.20199310. PubMed 33438817.
Backbone
  Vector backbone: pHH0103
  Vector type: Bacterial Expression
Growth in bacteria
  Bacterial resistance: Ampicillin, 100 μg/mL
  Growth temperature: 37°C
  Growth strain: DH5alpha
  Copy number: Low Copy
Gene/Insert
  Gene/Insert name: NR2F2_Hormone-recep
  Species: H. sapiens (human)
  Entrez Gene: NR2F2 (a.k.a. ARP-1, ARP1, CHTD4, COUPTF2, COUPTFB, COUPTFII, NF-E3, SRXX5, SVP40, TFCOUP2)
  Cloning method: Restriction Enzyme; 5′ cloning site Sfi1 (unknown if destroyed); 3′ cloning site Not1 (unknown if destroyed)
Terms and licenses: Academic/Nonprofit Terms; Industry Terms: Not Available to Industry
How to cite: pHH0103_NR2F2_Hormone-recep was a gift from Sachdev Sidhu (Addgene plasmid # 109826 ; http://n2t.net/addgene:109826 ; RRID:Addgene_109826)
