>Addgene plasmid #109826 | pHH0103_NR2F2_Hormone-recep | depositor partial sequence | sequence record 206778 | pHH0103_NR2F2_Hormone-recep sequence 738 bps
GGCCCAGCCGGCCTCTTACCTGTCTGGCTATATCTCTCTGCTGCTGCGTGCTGAGCCATACCCGACCTCC
CGTTTCGGCTCTCAGTGCATGCAGCCGAACAACATCATGGGTATTGAAAACATTTGCGAACTGGCGGCGC
GTATGCTGTTTTCCGCCGTTGAATGGGCTCGCAACATCCCGTTCTTCCCGGACCTGCAGATTACTGATCA
GGTGGCACTGCTGCGTCTGACCTGGTCCGAACTGTTCGTGCTGAATGCAGCACAATGTTCTATGCCACTG
CATGTAGCGCCGCTGCTGGCTGCAGCCGGTCTGCACGCTAGCCCGATGAGCGCGGACCGTGTTGTTGCGT
TTATGGACCACATCCGCATCTTCCAGGAGCAGGTGGAGAAACTGAAAGCGCTGCACGTGGATAGCGCTGA
GTACTCTTGCCTGAAGGCCATCGTCCTGTTTACCTCTGATGCGTGCGGCCTGAGCGATGTTGCTCACGTT
GAAAGCCTGCAGGAAAAAAGCCAGTGTGCACTGGAAGAATACGTTCGTTCTCAGTACCCTAACCAGCCGA
CTCGTTTCGGTAAACTGCTGCTGCGCCTGCCGTCCCTGCGTACCGTCTCTTCCTCTGTTATCGAACAACT
GTTCTTCGTACGCCTGGTAGGTAAAACCCCGATTGAAACGCTGATCCGTGACATGCTGCTGTCCGGTTCC
AGCTTCAACTGGCCGTATATGGCCATCCAGGCGGCCGC
